Addgene plasmid #158548: CMV-mito-CitroffRH
Purpose: Mitochondria-targeted nonbinding variant of inverse-response citrate sensor
Depositing lab: Robert Campbell. Depositing organization: University of Alberta. Publication: High-Performance Intensiometric Direct- and Inverse-Response Genetically Encoded Biosensors for Citrate. Zhao Y, Shen Y, Wen Y, Campbell RE. ACS Cent Sci. 2020 Aug 26;6(8):1441-1450. doi: 10.1021/acscentsci.0c00518. Epub 2020 Jul 9. PubMed 32875085.
Backbone
  Vector backbone: pcDNA3.1
  Backbone size w/o insert (bp): 5500
  Total vector size (bp): 6600
  Vector type: Mammalian Expression
Growth in bacteria
  Bacterial resistance: Ampicillin, 100 μg/mL
  Growth temperature: 37°C
  Growth strain: DH5alpha
  Copy number: Unknown
Gene/Insert
  Gene/Insert name: CitroffRH
  Insert size (bp): 1100
  Promoter: cmv
  Cloning method: Restriction Enzyme; 5′ cloning site BamH1 (unknown if destroyed); 3′ cloning site HindIII (unknown if destroyed)
  Sequencing primers: 5′ TAATACGACTCACTATAGGG; 3′ TAGAAGGCACAGTCGAGG
Terms and licenses: Academic/Nonprofit Terms; Industry Terms: Not Available to Industry
How to cite: CMV-mito-CitroffRH was a gift from Robert Campbell (Addgene plasmid # 158548 ; http://n2t.net/addgene:158548 ; RRID:Addgene_158548)
