[The description below was written by a language model from this plasmid's Addgene catalogue record and pLannotate feature annotations shown in this document.]
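Description:
CMV-mito-CitroffRH is a mammalian expression plasmid built on the pcDNA3.1 backbone (about 6.7 kb in the sequenced record) that encodes a mitochondria-targeted, nonbinding variant of the inverse-response green fluorescent citrate biosensor Citroff. It is propagated in E. coli through a high-copy ColE1/pUC-type origin and selected with ampicillin via the β-lactamase gene. The backbone also carries an f1 phage origin and an SV40 promoter-driven neomycin phosphotransferase cassette with an SV40 polyadenylation signal, which would allow G418 selection in mammalian cells. Small annotated fragments such as the truncated HIV-1 LTR, ble and lacI hits are short backbone matches rather than functional parts.

The payload sits between the human cytomegalovirus immediate-early enhancer/promoter and the bovine growth hormone polyadenylation signal, with a T7 promoter just upstream of the coding region. The open reading frame begins with a fragment of human COX8A, the presequence commonly used to direct fusion proteins into the mitochondrial matrix. It continues with a GFP-derived portion, a fragment of the citrate-binding periplasmic domain of the Klebsiella pneumoniae sensor kinase CitA, and a second GFP-derived portion. This arrangement places the citrate-sensing domain within a split fluorescent protein, so that in the parent sensor ligand-induced conformational change alters fluorescence intensity; "inverse response" means the signal falls as citrate rises. The RH variant is described as nonbinding, although the record does not state the specific mutations. It is therefore suited as a negative control alongside the functional mitochondrial sensor, helping distinguish genuine citrate-dependent signals from changes caused by factors such as pH or expression level in live-cell imaging.
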