Features (pLannotate 1.2.2; 23 found; start..end, strand, type, name):
     28..80      -  misc_feature   bom (fragment): basis of mobility region from pBR322
    235..614     +  enhancer       CMV enhancer: human cytomegalovirus immediate early enhancer
    615..818     +  promoter       CMV promoter: human cytomegalovirus (CMV) immediate early promoter
    814..847     +  LTR            5' LTR (truncated) (fragment): truncated 5' long terminal repeat (LTR) from HIV-1
    863..881     +  promoter       T7 promoter: promoter for bacteriophage T7 RNA polymerase
    928..1014    +  CDS            COX8A (fragment): COX8A_HUMAN - Also known as COX8, COX8L. Experimental evidence at protein level: Swiss-Prot protein existence level 1. Component of the cytochrome c oxidase, the last enzyme in the mitochondrial electron transport chain which drives oxidative phosphorylation. The respiratory chain contains 3 multisubunit complexes succinate dehydrogenase (complex II, CII), ubiquinol- cytochrome c oxidoreductase (cytochrome b-c1 complex, complex III, CIII) and cytochrome c oxidase (complex IV, CIV), that cooperate to transfer electrons derived from NADH and succinate to molecular oxygen, creating an electrochem
   1132..1567    +  CDS            EGFP (fragment): the original enhanced GFP (Yang et al., 1996) mammalian codon-optimized
   1573..1962    +  CDS            citA (fragment): CITA_KLEPN - Experimental evidence at protein level: Swiss-Prot protein existence level 1. Member of the two-component regulatory system CitA/CitB. Probably activates CitB by phosphorylation. The periplasmic domain binds H-citrate(2-), which is essential for induction of the citrate- fermentation genes. From Klebsiella pneumoniae.
   1972..2238    +  CDS            cEGFP (fragment): cEGFP is a basic (constitutively fluorescent) green fluorescent protein published in 2008, derived from Aequorea victoria.
   2274..2498    +  polyA_signal   bGH poly(A) signal: bovine growth hormone polyadenylation signal
   2502..2523    +  promoter       SV40 promoter (fragment): SV40 enhancer and early promoter
   2544..2972    +  rep_origin     f1 ori (sequence partly withheld): f1 bacteriophage origin of replication; arrow indicates direction of (+) strand synthesis
   2986..3315    +  promoter       SV40 promoter: SV40 enhancer and early promoter
   3382..4173    +  CDS            neo: KKA2_KLEPN - Also known as kan, nptII. Experimental evidence at protein level: Swiss-Prot protein existence level 1. Resistance to kanamycin, neomycin, paromomycin, ribostamycin, butirosin and gentamicin B. From Klebsiella pneumoniae.
   4197..4355    +  CDS            ble (fragment): BLE_KLEPN - Experimental evidence at protein level: Swiss-Prot protein existence level 1. Binding protein with a strong affinity to the bleomycin family of antibiotics. Binds to CL990; an antimitotic-antibiotic compound. From Klebsiella pneumoniae.
   4350..4471    +  polyA_signal   SV40 poly(A) signal: SV40 polyadenylation signal
   4544..4560    -  protein_bind   lac operator: The lac repressor binds to the lac operator to inhibit transcription in E. coli. This inhibition can be relieved by adding lactose or isopropyl-β-D-thiogalactopyranoside (IPTG). lac repressor encoded by lacI
   4568..4598    -  promoter       lac promoter: promoter for the E. coli lac operon
   4613..4634    -  protein_bind   CAP binding site: CAP binding activates transcription in the presence of cAMP. E. coli catabolite activator protein
   4647..4739    -  CDS            lacI (fragment): lac repressor; lacI; The lac repressor binds to the lac operator to inhibit transcription in E. coli. This inhibition can be relieved by adding lactose or isopropyl-β-D-thiogalactopyranoside (IPTG).
   4922..5510    -  rep_origin     ori: high-copy-number ColE1/pMB1/pBR322/pUC origin of replication
   5681..6541    -  CDS            AmpR: β-lactamase; bla; confers resistance to ampicillin, carbenicillin, and related antibiotics
   6542..6646    -  promoter       AmpR promoter: bla
>Addgene plasmid #158548 | CMV-mito-CitroffRH | addgene full sequence | sequence record 309045 | Addgene NGS Result
GACGGATCGGGAGATCTCCCGATCCCCTATGGTGCACTCTCAGTACAATCTGCTCTGATGCCGCATAGTT
AAGCCAGTATCTGCTCCCTGCTTGTGTGTTGGAGGTCGCTGAGTAGTGCGCGAGCAAAATTTAAGCTACA
ACAAGGCAAGGCTTGACCGACAATTGCATGAAGAATCTGCTTAGGGTTAGGCGTTTTGCGCTGCTTCGCG
ATGTACGGGCCAGATATACGCGTTGACATTGATTATTGACTAGTTATTAATAGTAATCAATTACGGGGTC
ATTAGTTCATAGCCCATATATGGAGTTCCGCGTTACATAACTTACGGTAAATGGCCCGCCTGGCTGACCG
CCCAACGACCCCCGCCCATTGACGTCAATAATGACGTATGTTCCCATAGTAACGCCAATAGGGACTTTCC
ATTGACGTCAATGGGTGGAGTATTTACGGTAAACTGCCCACTTGGCAGTACATCAAGTGTATCATATGCC
AAGTACGCCCCCTATTGACGTCAATGACGGTAAATGGCCCGCCTGGCATTATGCCCAGTACATGACCTTA
TGGGACTTTCCTACTTGGCAGTACATCTACGTATTAGTCATCGCTATTACCATGGTGATGCGGTTTTGGC
AGTACATCAATGGGCGTGGATAGCGGTTTGACTCACGGGGATTTCCAAGTCTCCACCCCATTGACGTCAA
TGGGAGTTTGTTTTGGCACCAAAATCAACGGGACTTTCCAAAATGTCGTAACAACTCCGCCCCATTGACG
CAAATGGGCGGTAGGCGTGTACGGTGGGAGGTCTATATAAGCAGAGCTCTCTGGCTAACTAGAGAACCCA
CTGCTTACTGGCTTATCGAAATTAATACGACTCACTATAGGGAGACCCAAGCTGGCTAGCGTTTAAACGG
GCCCTCTAGACTCGAGCATGTCTGTTCTGACTCCTCTGCTGCTCCGGGGTCTCACAGGTTCCGCAAGAAG
ACTCCCCGTGCCTAGGGCCAAAATTCATTCACTGGGGGACCCCATGAGCGTGCTCACCCCACTCCTGCTG
CGGGGGCTGACCGGCAGCGCTAGGCGGCTGCCAGTCCCCAGGGCCAAGATCCACAGTCTCGGCGATCCCA
AGGATCCAACCATGGTGAGCAAGGGCGAGGAGCTGTTCACCGGGGTGGTGCCCATCCTGGTCGAGCTGGA
CGGCGACGTAAACGGCCACAAGTTCAGCGTGTCCGGCGAGGGTGAGGGCGATGCCACCTACGGCAAGCTG
ACCCTGAAGTTCATCTGCACCACCGGCAAGCTGCCCGTGCCCTGGCCCACCCTCGTGACCACCCTGACCT
ACGGCGTGCAGTGCTTCAGCCGCTACCCCGACCACATGAAGCAGCACGACTTCTTCAAGTCCGCCATGCC
CGAAGGCTACATCCAGGAGCGCACCATCTTCTTCAAGGACGACGGCAACTACAAGACCCGCGCCGAGGTG
AAGTTCGAGGGCGACACCCTGGTGAACCGCATCGAGCTGAAGGGCATCGACTTCAAGGAGGACGGCAACA
TCCTGGGGCACAAGCTGGAGTACAACTGGCAGACCGAGGAGCGTCTGCATTATCAGGTCGGGCAACGGGC
GCTGATTCAGGCGATGCAGATTTCGGCGATGCCGGAGCTGGTGGAGGCAGTGCAGAAACGCGATCTCGCC
AGAATCAAAGCCCTTATCGGCCCCATGCGTTCGTTCTCCGACGCCACCTACATCACCGTCGGTGATGCCA
GCGGCCAGGCCCTCTATGCCGTCAATCCTGATGAAATCGGCAAATCGATGGAAGGCGGCGATAGCGATGA
GGCGTTGATAAACGCTAAAAGCTACGTGTCAGTGCGCAAAGGCTCGCTGGGATCGTCGCTGCGCGGTAAA
TCGCCGATTCAGGACGCAACCGGCAAGGTGATCGGCATTGTGTCGGTAGGCTATACCATTGAGCAACTGG
AACCGAATTTTGTCTATATCATGGCCGACAAGCAGAAGAACGGCATCAAGGCGAACTTCCACATCCGCCA
CAACATCGAGGACGGCGGCGTGCAGCTCGCCTACCACTACCAGCAGAACACCCCCATCGGCGACGGCCCC
GTGCTGCTGCCCGACAACCACTACCTGAGCGTGCAGTCCCAACTTTCGAAAGACCCCAACGAGAAGCGCG
ATCACATGGTCCTGCTGGAGTTCGTGACCGCCGCCGGGATCACTCTCGGCATGGTCGAGCTGTACAAGTA
AAAGCTTAAGTTTAAACCGCTGATCAGCCTCGACTGTGCCTTCTAGTTGCCAGCCATCTGTTGTTTGCCC
CTCCCCCGTGCCTTCCTTGACCCTGGAAGGTGCCACTCCCACTGTCCTTTCCTAATAAAATGAGGAAATT
GCATCGCATTGTCTGAGTAGGTGTCATTCTATTCTGGGGGGTGGGGTGGGGCAGGACAGCAAGGGGGAGG
ATTGGGAAGACAATAGCAGGCATGCTGGGGATGCGGTGGGCTCTATGGCTTCTGAGGCGGAAAGAACCAG
CTGGGGCTCTAGGGGGTATCCCC
[124 nt withheld, positions 2544-2667]
C
[91 nt withheld, positions 2669-2759]
A
[49 nt withheld, positions 2761-2809]
CCTTTGACGTTGGAGTCCACGTTCTTT
[37 nt withheld, positions 2837-2873]
ACCCTATCTCGGTCTATTCTTTTGATTTATAAGGGATTTTGCCGATTTCGGCCTATTGGTTAAAAAATGA
GCTGATTTAACAAAAATTTAACGCGAATTAATTCTGTGGAATGTGTGTCAGTTAGGGTGTGGAAAGTCCC
CAGGCTCCCCAGCAGGCAGAAGTATGCAAAGCATGCATCTCAATTAGTCAGCAACCAGGTGTGGAAAGTC
CCCAGGCTCCCCAGCAGGCAGAAGTATGCAAAGCATGCATCTCAATTAGTCAGCAACCATAGTCCCGCCC
CTAACTCCGCCCATCCCGCCCCTAACTCCGCCCAGTTCCGCCCATTCTCCGCCCCATGGCTGACTAATTT
TTTTTATTTATGCAGAGGCCGAGGCCGCCTCTGCCTCTGAGCTATTCCAGAAGTAGTGAGGAGGCTTTTT
TGGAGGCCTAGGCTTTTGCAAAAAGCTCCCGGGAGCTTGTATATCCATTTTCGGATCTGATCAAGAGACA
GGATGAGGATCGTTTCGCATGATTGAACAAGATGGATTGCACGCAGGTTCTCCGGCCGCTTGGGTGGAGA
GGCTATTCGGCTATGACTGGGCACAACAGACAATCGGCTGCTCTGATGCCGCCGTGTTCCGGCTGTCAGC
GCAGGGGCGCCCGGTTCTTTTTGTCAAGACCGACCTGTCCGGTGCCCTGAATGAACTGCAGGACGAGGCA
GCGCGGCTATCGTGGCTGGCCACGACGGGCGTTCCTTGCGCAGCTGTGCTCGACGTTGTCACTGAAGCGG
GAAGGGACTGGCTGCTATTGGGCGAAGTGCCGGGGCAGGATCTCCTGTCATCTCACCTTGCTCCTGCCGA
GAAAGTATCCATCATGGCTGATGCAATGCGGCGGCTGCATACGCTTGATCCGGCTACCTGCCCATTCGAC
CACCAAGCGAAACATCGCATCGAGCGAGCACGTACTCGGATGGAAGCCGGTCTTGTCGATCAGGATGATC
TGGACGAAGAGCATCAGGGGCTCGCGCCAGCCGAACTGTTCGCCAGGCTCAAGGCGCGCATGCCCGACGG
CGAGGATCTCGTCGTGACCCATGGCGATGCCTGCTTGCCGAATATCATGGTGGAAAATGGCCGCTTTTCT
GGATTCATCGACTGTGGCCGGCTGGGTGTGGCGGACCGCTATCAGGACATAGCGTTGGCTACCCGTGATA
TTGCTGAAGAGCTTGGCGGCGAATGGGCTGACCGCTTCCTCGTGCTTTACGGTATCGCCGCTCCCGATTC
GCAGCGCATCGCCTTCTATCGCCTTCTTGACGAGTTCTTCTGAGCGGGACTCTGGGGTTCGAAATGACCG
ACCAAGCGACGCCCAACCTGCCATCACGAGATTTCGATTCCACCGCCGCCTTCTATGAAAGGTTGGGCTT
CGGAATCGTTTTCCGGGACGCCGGCTGGATGATCCTCCAGCGCGGGGATCTCATGCTGGAGTTCTTCGCC
CACCCCAACTTGTTTATTGCAGCTTATAATGGTTACAAATAAAGCAATAGCATCACAAATTTCACAAATA
AAGCATTTTTTTCACTGCATTCTAGTTGTGGTTTGTCCAAACTCATCAATGTATCTTATCATGTCTGTAT
ACCGTCGACCTCTAGCTAGAGCTTGGCGTAATCATGGTCATAGCTGTTTCCTGTGTGAAATTGTTATCCG
CTCACAATTCCACACAACATACGAGCCGGAAGCATAAAGTGTAAAGCCTGGGGTGCCTAATGAGTGAGCT
AACTCACATTAATTGCGTTGCGCTCACTGCCCGCTTTCCAGTCGGGAAACCTGTCGTGCCAGCTGCATTA
ATGAATCGGCCAACGCGCGGGGAGAGGCGGTTTGCGTATTGGGCGCTCTTCCGCTTCCTCGCTCACTGAC
TCGCTGCGCTCGGTCGTTCGGCTGCGGCGAGCGGTATCAGCTCACTCAAAGGCGGTAATACGGTTATCCA
CAGAATCAGGGGATAACGCAGGAAAGAACATGTGAGCAAAAGGCCAGCAAAAGGCCAGGAACCGTAAAAA
GGCCGCGTTGCTGGCGTTTTTCCATAGGCTCCGCCCCCCTGACGAGCATCACAAAAATCGACGCTCAAGT
CAGAGGTGGCGAAACCCGACAGGACTATAAAGATACCAGGCGTTTCCCCCTGGAAGCTCCCTCGTGCGCT
CTCCTGTTCCGACCCTGCCGCTTACCGGATACCTGTCCGCCTTTCTCCCTTCGGGAAGCGTGGCGCTTTC
TCATAGCTCACGCTGTAGGTATCTCAGTTCGGTGTAGGTCGTTCGCTCCAAGCTGGGCTGTGTGCACGAA
CCCCCCGTTCAGCCCGACCGCTGCGCCTTATCCGGTAACTATCGTCTTGAGTCCAACCCGGTAAGACACG
ACTTATCGCCACTGGCAGCAGCCACTGGTAACAGGATTAGCAGAGCGAGGTATGTAGGCGGTGCTACAGA
GTTCTTGAAGTGGTGGCCTAACTACGGCTACACTAGAAGAACAGTATTTGGTATCTGCGCTCTGCTGAAG
CCAGTTACCTTCGGAAAAAGAGTTGGTAGCTCTTGATCCGGCAAACAAACCACCGCTGGTAGCGGTGGTT
TTTTTGTTTGCAAGCAGCAGATTACGCGCAGAAAAAAAGGATCTCAAGAAGATCCTTTGATCTTTTCTAC
GGGGTCTGACGCTCAGTGGAACGAAAACTCACGTTAAGGGATTTTGGTCATGAGATTATCAAAAAGGATC
TTCACCTAGATCCTTTTAAATTAAAAATGAAGTTTTAAATCAATCTAAAGTATATATGAGTAAACTTGGT
CTGACAGTTACCAATGCTTAATCAGTGAGGCACCTATCTCAGCGATCTGTCTATTTCGTTCATCCATAGT
TGCCTGACTCCCCGTCGTGTAGATAACTACGATACGGGAGGGCTTACCATCTGGCCCCAGTGCTGCAATG
ATACCGCGAGACCCACGCTCACCGGCTCCAGATTTATCAGCAATAAACCAGCCAGCCGGAAGGGCCGAGC
GCAGAAGTGGTCCTGCAACTTTATCCGCCTCCATCCAGTCTATTAATTGTTGCCGGGAAGCTAGAGTAAG
TAGTTCGCCAGTTAATAGTTTGCGCAACGTTGTTGCCATTGCTACAGGCATCGTGGTGTCACGCTCGTCG
TTTGGTATGGCTTCATTCAGCTCCGGTTCCCAACGATCAAGGCGAGTTACATGATCCCCCATGTTGTGCA
AAAAAGCGGTTAGCTCCTTCGGTCCTCCGATCGTTGTCAGAAGTAAGTTGGCCGCAGTGTTATCACTCAT
GGTTATGGCAGCACTGCATAATTCTCTTACTGTCATGCCATCCGTAAGATGCTTTTCTGTGACTGGTGAG
TACTCAACCAAGTCATTCTGAGAATAGTGTATGCGGCGACCGAGTTGCTCTTGCCCGGCGTCAATACGGG
ATAATACCGCGCCACATAGCAGAACTTTAAAAGTGCTCATCATTGGAAAACGTTCTTCGGGGCGAAAACT
CTCAAGGATCTTACCGCTGTTGAGATCCAGTTCGATGTAACCCACTCGTGCACCCAACTGATCTTCAGCA
TCTTTTACTTTCACCAGCGTTTCTGGGTGAGCAAAAACAGGAAGGCAAAATGCCGCAAAAAAGGGAATAA
GGGCGACACGGAAATGTTGAATACTCATACTCTTCCTTTTTCAATATTATTGAAGCATTTATCAGGGTTA
TTGTCTCATGAGCGGATACATATTTGAATGTATTTAGAAAAATAAACAAATAGGGGTTCCGCGCACATTT
CCCCGAAAAGTGCCACCTGACGTC
