>Addgene plasmid #158548 | CMV-mito-CitroffRH | depositor partial sequence | sequence record 306053 | CMV-mito-CitroffRH sequence 1110 bps
ATGGTGAGCAAGGGCGAGGAGCTGTTCACCGGGGTGGTGCCCATCCTGGTCGAGCTGGACGGCGACGTAA
ACGGCCACAAGTTCAGCGTGTCCGGCGAGGGTGAGGGCGATGCCACCTACGGCAAGCTGACCCTGAAGTT
CATCTGCACCACCGGCAAGCTGCCCGTGCCCTGGCCCACCCTCGTGACCACCCTGACCTACGGCGTGCAG
TGCTTCAGCCGCTACCCCGACCACATGAAGCAGCACGACTTCTTCAAGTCCGCCATGCCCGAAGGCTACA
TCCAGGAGCGCACCATCTTCTTCAAGGACGACGGCAACTACAAGACCCGCGCCGAGGTGAAGTTCGAGGG
CGACACCCTGGTGAACCGCATCGAGCTGAAGGGCATCGACTTCAAGGAGGACGGCAACATCCTGGGGCAC
AAGCTGGAGTACAACTGGCAGACCGAGGAGCGTCTGCATTATCAGGTCGGGCAACGGGCGCTGATTCAGG
CGATGCAGATTTCGGCGATGCCGGAGCTGGTGGAGGCAGTGCAGAAACGCGATCTCGCCAGAATCAAAGC
CCTTATCGGCCCCATGCGTTCGTTCTCCGACGCCACCTACATCACCGTCGGTGATGCCAGCGGCCAGGCC
CTCTATGCCGTCAATCCTGATGAAATCGGCAAATCGATGGAAGGCGGCGATAGCGATGAGGCGTTGATAA
ACGCTAAAAGCTACGTGTCAGTGCGCAAAGGCTCGCTGGGATCGTCGCTGCGCGGTAAATCGCCGATTCA
GGACGCAACCGGCAAGGTGATCGGCATTGTGTCGGTAGGCTATACCATTGAGCAACTGGAACCGAATTTT
GTCTATATCATGGCCGACAAGCAGAAGAACGGCATCAAGGCGAACTTCCACATCCGCCACAACATCGAGG
ACGGCGGCGTGCAGCTCGCCTACCACTACCAGCAGAACACCCCCATCGGCGACGGCCCCGTGCTGCTGCC
CGACAACCACTACCTGAGCGTGCAGTCCCAACTTTCGAAAGACCCCAACGAGAAGCGCGATCACATGGTC
CTGCTGGAGTTCGTGACCGCCGCCGGGATCACTCTCGGCATGGTCGAGCTGTACAAGTAA
